>Addgene plasmid #109667 | p3E-rab13 | depositor full sequence | sequence record 206604 | Full Sequence
CTTTCCTGCGTTATCCCCTGATTCTGTGGATAACCGTATTACCGCCTTTGAGTGAGCTGATACCGCTCGC
CGCAGCCGAACGACCGAGCGCAGCGAGTCAGTGAGCGAGGAAGCGGAAGAGCGCCCAATACGCAAACCGC
CTCTCCCCGCGCGTTGGCCGATTCATTAATGCAGCTGGCACGACAGGTTTCCCGACTGGAAAGCGGGCAG
TGAGCGCAACGCAATTAATACGCGTACCGCTAGCCAGGAAGAGTTTGTAGAAACGCAAAAAGGCCATCCG
TCAGGATGGCCTTCTGCTTAGTTTGATGCCTGGCAGTTTATGGCGGGCGTCCTGCCCGCCACCCTCCGGG
CCGTTGCTTCACAACGTTCAAATCCGCTCCCGGCGGATTTGTCCTACTCAGGAGAGCGTTCACCGACAAA
CAACAGATAAAACGAAAGGCCCAGTCTTCCGACTGAGCCTTTCGTTTTATTTGATGCCTGGCAGTTCCCT
ACTCTCGCGTTAACGCTAGCATGGATGTTTTCCCAGTCACGACGTTGTAAAACGACGGCCAGTCTTAAGC
TCGGGCCCTGCAGCTCTAGAGCTCGAATTCTACAGGTCACTAATACCATCTAAGTAGTTGGTTCATAGTG
ACTGCATATGTTGTGTTTTACAGTATTATGTAGTCTGTTTTTTATGCAAAATCTAATTTAATATATTGAT
ATTTATATCATTTTACGTTTCTCGTTCAACTTTCTTGTACAAAGTGGTGGCAAAGAAGTACGACTTCCTC
TTTAAATTATTGCTTATCGGCGATAGCGGTGTTGGCAAGACATGTTTGATCATCCGTTTCGCAGAGGACA
ATTTTAATTCAACGTACATCTCAACCATCGGTATTGACTTCAAAGTGAAGACCATTGAGGTGGAAGGAAA
GAAAGTGAAGCTGCAAGTCTGGGACACAGCAGGACAGGAGAGGTTTAAGACCATCACCACTGCATACTAC
AGAGGGGCCATGGGAATCATTCTCGTGTATGACATAACTGATGAAAAATCCTATGAGAATATTCAGAACT
GGATGAAGAGCATCAAAGAAAATGCATCAGCGGGTGTAAGTCGAATGTTACTGGGTAACAAGTGTGACAT
TGAGGCCAAGAGGAAAGTCTCAAAAGAGACTGGTGAGAAGCTCGCAAAGGAACATGGTATTCGATTCTTT
GAGACTAGTGCCAAATCGAGCATCAACGTTGAGGAGTCTTTTACTTCTCTTGCTCGAGACATTTTGCTGA
AGTCAAATAAGAAGCCGGGTCCATCTGGACGTGAGGTCAAACTTACCAGCACAGAGAAAAAGTCCTCCTC
CAAATGTCTTCTTCTTTAGCAACTTTATTATACAAAGTTGGCATTATAAAAAAGCATTGCTTATCAATTT
GTTGCAACGAACAGGTCACTATCAGTCAAAATAAAATCATTATTTGGAGCTCCATGGTAGCGTTAACGCG
GCCGCGATATCCCCTATAGTGAGTCGTATTACATGGTCATAGCTGTTTCCTGGCAGCTCTGGCCCGTGTC
TCAAAATCTCTGATGTTACATTGCACAAGATAAAAATATATCATCATGAACAATAAAACTGTCTGCTTAC
ATAAACAGTAATACAAGGGGTGTTATGAGCCATATTCAACGGGAAACGTCGAGGCCGCGATTAAATTCCA
ACATGGATGCTGATTTATATGGGTATAAATGGGCTCGCGATAATGTCGGGCAATCAGGTGCGACAATCTA
TCGCTTGTATGGGAAGCCCGATGCGCCAGAGTTGTTTCTGAAACATGGCAAAGGTAGCGTTGCCAATGAT
GTTACAGATGAGATGGTCAGACTAAACTGGCTGACGGAATTTATGCCTCTTCCGACCATCAAGCATTTTA
TCCGTACTCCTGATGATGCATGGTTACTCACCACTGCGATCCCCGGAAAAACAGCATTCCAGGTATTAGA
AGAATATCCTGATTCAGGTGAAAATATTGTTGATGCGCTGGCAGTGTTCCTGCGCCGGTTGCATTCGATT
CCTGTTTGTAATTGTCCTTTTAACAGCGATCGCGTATTTCGTCTCGCTCAGGCGCAATCACGAATGAATA
ACGGTTTGGTTGATGCGAGTGATTTTGATGACGAGCGTAATGGCTGGCCTGTTGAACAAGTCTGGAAAGA
AATGCATAAACTTTTGCCATTCTCACCGGATTCAGTCGTCACTCATGGTGATTTCTCACTTGATAACCTT
ATTTTTGACGAGGGGAAATTAATAGGTTGTATTGATGTTGGACGAGTCGGAATCGCAGACCGATACCAGG
ATCTTGCCATCCTATGGAACTGCCTCGGTGAGTTTTCTCCTTCATTACAGAAACGGCTTTTTCAAAAATA
TGGTATTGATAATCCTGATATGAATAAATTGCAGTTTCATTTGATGCTCGATGAGTTTTTCTAATCAGAA
TTGGTTAATTGGTTGTAACACTGGCAGAGCATTACGCTGACTTGACGGGACGGCGCAAGCTCATGACCAA
AATCCCTTAACGTGAGTTACGCGTCGTTCCACTGAGCGTCAGACCCCGTAGAAAAGATCAAAGGATCTTC
TTGAGATCCTTTTTTTCTGCGCGTAATCTGCTGCTTGCAAACAAAAAAACCACCGCTACCAGCGGTGGTT
TGTTTGCCGGATCAAGAGCTACCAACTCTTTTTCCGAAGGTAACTGGCTTCAGCAGAGCGCAGATACCAA
ATACTGTCCTTCTAGTGTAGCCGTAGTTAGGCCACCACTTCAAGAACTCTGTAGCACCGCCTACATACCT
CGCTCTGCTAATCCTGTTACCAGTGGCTGCTGCCAGTGGCGATAAGTCGTGTCTTACCGGGTTGGACTCA
AGACGATAGTTACCGGATAAGGCGCAGCGGTCGGGCTGAACGGGGGGTTCGTGCACACAGCCCAGCTTGG
AGCGAACGACCTACACCGAACTGAGATACCTACAGCGTGAGCATTGAGAAAGCGCCACGCTTCCCGAAGG
GAGAAAGGCGGACAGGTATCCGGTAAGCGGCAGGGTCGGAACAGGAGAGCGCACGAGGGAGCTTCCAGGG
GGAAACGCCTGGTATCTTTATAGTCCTGTCGGGTTTCGCCACCTCTGACTTGAGCGTCGATTTTTGTGAT
GCTCGTCAGGGGGGCGGAGCCTATGGAAAAACGCCAGCAACGCGGCCTTTTTACGGTTCCTGGCCTTTTG
CTGGCCTTTTGCTCACATGTT
Features (pLannotate 1.2.2; 11 found; start..end, strand, type, name):
    121..213     +  CDS            lacI (fragment): lac repressor; lacI; The lac repressor binds to the lac operator to inhibit transcription in E. coli. This inhibition can be relieved by adding lactose or isopropyl-β-D-thiogalactopyranoside (IPTG).
    268..295     -  terminator     rrnB T2 terminator: transcription terminator T2 from the E. coli rrnB gene
    427..470     +  terminator     rrnB T1 terminator: Escherichia coli rrnB; transcription terminator T1 from the E. coli rrnB gene
    517..553     -  CDS            lacZα (fragment): LacZα fragment of β-galactosidase; lacZ fragment
    624..748     -  protein_bind   attR2: mutant version of attR; recombination site for the Gateway® LR reaction LR Clonase™
    750..1346    +  CDS            rab13: RAB13_DANRE - Experimental evidence at protein level: Swiss-Prot protein existence level 1. The small GTPases Rab are key regulators of intracellular membrane trafficking, from the formation of transport vesicles to their fusion with membranes. Rabs cycle between an inactive GDP-bound form and an active GTP-bound form that is able to recruit to membranes different sets of downstream effectors directly responsible for vesicle formation, movement, tethering and fusion. That Rab may be involved in endocytic recycling and may regulate the transport to the plasma membrane of transmembrane proteins.
   1350..1370    -  protein_bind   attB3: mutant version of attB; core recombination site for the Gateway® BP reaction BP Clonase™
   1361..1446    -  protein_bind   attL1 (fragment): mutant version of attL; recombination site for the Gateway® LR reaction LR Clonase™
   1483..1501    -  promoter       T7 promoter: promoter for bacteriophage T7 RNA polymerase
   1635..2444    +  CDS            KanR: aminoglycoside phosphotransferase; aph(3')-Ia; confers resistance to kanamycin in bacteria or G418 (Geneticin®) in eukaryotes
   2591..3179    +  rep_origin     ori: high-copy-number ColE1/pMB1/pBR322/pUC origin of replication
