>Addgene plasmid #109667 | p3E-rab13 | addgene full sequence | sequence record 223889 | Addgene NGS Result
GTTCAACTTTCTTGTACAAAGTGGTGGCAAAGAAGTACGACTTCCTCTTTAAATTATTGCTTATCGGCGA
TAGCGGTGTTGGCAAGACATGTTTGATCATCCGTTTCGCAGAGGACAATTTTAATTCAACGTACATCTCA
ACCATCGGTATTGACTTCAAAGTGAAGACCATTGAGGTGGAAGGAAAGAAAGTGAAGCTGCAAGTCTGGG
ACACAGCAGGACAGGAGAGGTTTAAGACCATCACCACTGCATACTACAGAGGGGCCATGGGAATCATTCT
CGTGTATGACATAACTGATGAAAAATCCTATGAGAATATTCAGAACTGGATGAAGAGCATCAAAGAAAAT
GCATCAGCGGGTGTAAGTCGAATGTTACTGGGTAACAAGTGTGACATTGAGGCCAAGAGGAAAGTCTCAA
AAGAGACTGGTGAGAAGCTCGCAAAGGAACATGGTATTCGATTCTTTGAGACTAGTGCCAAATCGAGCAT
CAACGTTGAGGAGTCTTTTACTTCTCTTGCTCGAGACATTTTGCTGAAGTCAAATAAGAAGCCGGGTCCA
TCTGGACGTGAGGTCAAACTTACCAGCACAGAGAAAAAGTCCTCCTCCAAATGTCTTCTTCTTTAGCAAC
TTTATTATACAAAGTTGGCATTATAAAAAAGCATTGCTTATCAATTTGTTGCAACGAACAGGTCACTATC
AGTCAAAATAAAATCATTATTTGGAGCTCCATGGTAGCGTTAACGCGGCCGCGATATCCCCTATAGTGAG
TCGTATTACATGGTCATAGCTGTTTCCTGGCAGCTCTGGCCCGTGTCTCAAAATCTCTGATGTTACATTG
CACAAGATAAAAATATATCATCATGAACAATAAAACTGTCTGCTTACATAAACAGTAATACAAGGGGTGT
TATGAGCCATATTCAACGGGAAACGTCGAGGCCGCGATTAAATTCCAACATGGATGCTGATTTATATGGG
TATAAATGGGCTCGCGATAATGTCGGGCAATCAGGTGCGACAATCTATCGCTTGTATGGGAAGCCCGATG
CGCCAGAGTTGTTTCTGAAACATGGCAAAGGTAGCGTTGCCAATGATGTTACAGATGAGATGGTCAGACT
AAACTGGCTGACGGAATTTATGCCTCTTCCGACCATCAAGCATTTTATCCGTACTCCTGATGATGCATGG
TTACTCACCACTGCGATCCCCGGAAAAACAGCATTCCAGGTATTAGAAGAATATCCTGATTCAGGTGAAA
ATATTGTTGATGCGCTGGCAGTGTTCCTGCGCCGGTTGCATTCGATTCCTGTTTGTAATTGTCCTTTTAA
CAGCGATCGCGTATTTCGTCTCGCTCAGGCGCAATCACGAATGAATAACGGTTTGGTTGATGCGAGTGAT
TTTGATGACGAGCGTAATGGCTGGCCTGTTGAACAAGTCTGGAAAGAAATGCATAAACTTTTGCCATTCT
CACCGGATTCAGTCGTCACTCATGGTGATTTCTCACTTGATAACCTTATTTTTGACGAGGGGAAATTAAT
AGGTTGTATTGATGTTGGACGAGTCGGAATCGCAGACCGATACCAGGATCTTGCCATCCTATGGAACTGC
CTCGGTGAGTTTTCTCCTTCATTACAGAAACGGCTTTTTCAAAAATATGGTATTGATAATCCTGATATGA
ATAAATTGCAGTTTCATTTGATGCTCGATGAGTTTTTCTAATCAGAATTGGTTAATTGGTTGTAACACTG
GCAGAGCATTACGCTGACTTGACGGGACGGCGCAAGCTCATGACCAAAATCCCTTAACGTGAGTTACGCG
TCGTTCCACTGAGCGTCAGACCCCGTAGAAAAGATCAAAGGATCTTCTTGAGATCCTTTTTTTCTGCGCG
TAATCTGCTGCTTGCAAACAAAAAAACCACCGCTACCAGCGGTGGTTTGTTTGCCGGATCAAGAGCTACC
AACTCTTTTTCCGAAGGTAACTGGCTTCAGCAGAGCGCAGATACCAAATACTGTTCTTCTAGTGTAGCCG
TAGTTAGGCCACCACTTCAAGAACTCTGTAGCACCGCCTACATACCTCGCTCTGCTAATCCTGTTACCAG
TGGCTGCTGCCAGTGGCGATAAGTCGTGTCTTACCGGGTTGGACTCAAGACGATAGTTACCGGATAAGGC
GCAGCGGTCGGGCTGAACGGGGGGTTCGTGCACACAGCCCAGCTTGGAGCGAACGACCTACACCGAACTG
AGATACCTACAGCGTGAGCTATGAGAAAGCGCCACGCTTCCCGAAGGGAGAAAGGCGGACAGGTATCCGG
TAAGCGGCAGGGTCGGAACAGGAGAGCGCACGAGGGAGCTTCCAGGGGGAAACGCCTGGTATCTTTATAG
TCCTGTCGGGTTTCGCCACCTCTGACTTGAGCGTCGATTTTTGTGATGCTCGTCAGGGGGGCGGAGCCTA
TGGAAAAACGCCAGCAACGCGGCCTTTTTACGGTTCCTGGCCTTTTGCTGGCCTTTTGCTCACATGTTCT
TTCCTGCGTTATCCCCTGATTCTGTGGATAACCGTATTACCGCCTTTGAGTGAGCTGATACCGCTCGCCG
CAGCCGAACGACCGAGCGCAGCGAGTCAGTGAGCGAGGAAGCGGAAGAGCGCCCAATACGCAAACCGCCT
CTCCCCGCGCGTTGGCCGATTCATTAATGCAGCTGGCACGACAGGTTTCCCGACTGGAAAGCGGGCAGTG
AGCGCAACGCAATTAATACGCGTACCGCTAGCCAGGAAGAGTTTGTAGAAACGCAAAAAGGCCATCCGTC
AGGATGGCCTTCTGCTTAGTTTGATGCCTGGCAGTTTATGGCGGGCGTCCTGCCCGCCACCCTCCGGGCC
GTTGCTTCACAACGTTCAAATCCGCTCCCGGCGGATTTGTCCTACTCAGGAGAGCGTTCACCGACAAACA
ACAGATAAAACGAAAGGCCCAGTCTTCCGACTGAGCCTTTCGTTTTATTTGATGCCTGGCAGTTCCCTAC
TCTCGCGTTAACGCTAGCATGGATGTTTTCCCAGTCACGACGTTGTAAAACGACGGCCAGTCTTAAGCTC
GGGCCCTGCAGCTCTAGAGCTCGAATTCTACAGGTCACTAATACCATCTAAGTAGTTGGTTCATAGTGAC
TGCATATGTTGTGTTTTACAGTATTATGTAGTCTGTTTTTTATGCAAAATCTAATTTAATATATTGATAT
TTATATCATTTTACGTTTCTC
Features (pLannotate 1.2.2; 11 found; start..end, strand, type, name):
     27..623     +  CDS            rab13: RAB13_DANRE - Experimental evidence at protein level: Swiss-Prot protein existence level 1. The small GTPases Rab are key regulators of intracellular membrane trafficking, from the formation of transport vesicles to their fusion with membranes. Rabs cycle between an inactive GDP-bound form and an active GTP-bound form that is able to recruit to membranes different sets of downstream effectors directly responsible for vesicle formation, movement, tethering and fusion. That Rab may be involved in endocytic recycling and may regulate the transport to the plasma membrane of transmembrane proteins.
    627..647     -  protein_bind   attB3: mutant version of attB; core recombination site for the Gateway® BP reaction BP Clonase™
    638..723     -  protein_bind   attL1 (fragment): mutant version of attL; recombination site for the Gateway® LR reaction LR Clonase™
    760..778     -  promoter       T7 promoter: promoter for bacteriophage T7 RNA polymerase
    912..1721    +  CDS            KanR: aminoglycoside phosphotransferase; aph(3')-Ia; confers resistance to kanamycin in bacteria or G418 (Geneticin®) in eukaryotes
   1868..2456    +  rep_origin     ori: high-copy-number ColE1/pMB1/pBR322/pUC origin of replication
   2639..2731    +  CDS            lacI (fragment): lac repressor; lacI; The lac repressor binds to the lac operator to inhibit transcription in E. coli. This inhibition can be relieved by adding lactose or isopropyl-β-D-thiogalactopyranoside (IPTG).
   2786..2813    -  terminator     rrnB T2 terminator: transcription terminator T2 from the E. coli rrnB gene
   2945..2988    +  terminator     rrnB T1 terminator: Escherichia coli rrnB; transcription terminator T1 from the E. coli rrnB gene
   3035..3071    -  CDS            lacZα (fragment): LacZα fragment of β-galactosidase; lacZ fragment
   3142..25      -  protein_bind   attR2 (across the origin): mutant version of attR; recombination site for the Gateway® LR reaction LR Clonase™
