[The description below was written by a language model from this plasmid's Addgene catalogue record and pLannotate feature annotations shown in this document.]
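Description:
p3E-rab13 is a 3′ entry clone for MultiSite Gateway assembly, built by BP recombination of the zebrafish (Danio rerio) rab13 coding sequence into the pDONR P2R-P3 donor backbone. It is a small plasmid of 3,241 bp, maintained in E. coli at high copy through a ColE1/pUC-type origin and selected with kanamycin via the aph(3′)-Ia gene. Two sequence records are available, one from the depositor and one from repository sequencing. They are the same length and carry the same eleven annotated features in the same order, differing only in where the circular numbering starts.

The payload is the roughly 600 bp rab13 open reading frame, encoding a small Rab GTPase implicated in endocytic recycling and delivery of transmembrane proteins to the plasma membrane. It is flanked upstream by an attR2 site. Downstream lies a site that the automated annotation splits into an attB3 core plus an "attL1 fragment"; this is most simply read as the attL3 site expected in a 3′ entry clone. No eukaryotic promoter or polyadenylation signal is annotated, so the plasmid is not an expression construct in its own right. The T7 promoter, rrnB T1 and T2 terminators and short lacI and lacZα fragments are backbone remnants, with the terminators insulating the cloning region from read-through transcription.

In use, the clone is combined in an LR reaction with a 5′ entry clone supplying a promoter, a middle entry clone supplying, for example, a fluorescent protein, and a destination vector. This places rab13 at the 3′ end of the assembled cassette, so that the upstream partner is fused to the N-terminus of Rab13. The record lists it among zebrafish plasmids and links it to an in vivo cell biological screen of T-tubule formation.
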