Addgene plasmid #109667: p3E-rab13
Purpose: Multisite gateway vector for 3' tagging with rab13
Depositing lab: Rob Parton. Depositing organization: University of Queensland, Institute for Molecular Bioscience. Publication: In vivo cell biological screening identifies an endocytic capture mechanism for T-tubule formation. Hall TE, Martel N, Ariotti N, Xiong Z, Lo HP, Ferguson C, Rae J, Lim YW, Parton RG. Nat Commun. 2020 Jul 24;11(1):3711. doi: 10.1038/s41467-020-17486-w. PubMed 32709891.
Backbone
  Vector backbone: pDONR p2R-p3
  Vector type: Zebrafish plasmids
Growth in bacteria
  Bacterial resistance: Kanamycin, 50 μg/mL
  Growth temperature: 37°C
  Growth strain: DH5alpha
  Copy number: High Copy
Gene/Insert
  Gene/Insert name: rab13
  Species: D. rerio (zebrafish)
  Entrez Gene: rab13 (a.k.a. cb764, hm:zeh0455)
  Cloning method: Gateway Cloning
Terms and licenses: Academic/Nonprofit Terms; Industry Terms: Not Available to Industry
How to cite: p3E-rab13 was a gift from Rob Parton (Addgene plasmid # 109667 ; http://n2t.net/addgene:109667 ; RRID:Addgene_109667)
